Addgene plasmid #63332: pFusX2-50
Purpose: Encodes RVD positions 4-6 in TALEN assembly
Depositing lab: Stephen Ekker. Depositing organization: Mayo Foundation for Medical Education and Research. Publication: FusX: A rapid one-step TALE assembly system for genome science. Ma AC, McNulty MS, Tanya PL, Jarryd CM, Martinez-Galvez G, Argue DP, Lee HB, Urban MD, Bullard CE, Blackburn PR, Man TK, Clark KJ, Ekker SC. Hum Gene Ther. 2016 Jun;27(6):451-63. doi: 10.1089/hum.2015.172 PubMed 26854857.
Backbone
  Vector backbone: FusX2
  Backbone size w/o insert (bp): 3006
  Vector type: TALEN
Growth in bacteria
  Bacterial resistance: Spectinomycin, 50 μg/mL
  Growth temperature: 37°C
  Growth strain: DH5alpha
  Copy number: High Copy
Gene/Insert
  Gene/Insert name: NG NI HD (alt name: X2_TAC)
  Species: Synthetic
  Mutation: none
  Cloning method: Restriction Enzyme; 5′ cloning site BsaI (destroyed during cloning); 3′ cloning site BsaI (destroyed during cloning)
  Sequencing primers: 5′ pCR8_F1; 3′ pCR8_R1
Terms and licenses: Academic/Nonprofit Terms; Industry Terms: Not Available to Industry
How to cite: pFusX2-50 was a gift from Stephen Ekker (Addgene plasmid # 63332 ; http://n2t.net/addgene:63332 ; RRID:Addgene_63332)
