[The description below was written by a language model from this plasmid's Addgene catalogue record.]
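Description:
pFusX2-50 is a library component plasmid from the FusX system, a one-step method for assembling TALE repeat arrays used to build TALENs and related TALE-based genome-targeting proteins. It is built on the FusX2 backbone (about 3 kb without insert), is maintained in E. coli as a high-copy plasmid, and is selected with spectinomycin. The record does not include a feature table, so the origin of replication and other backbone elements are not specified; the listed sequencing primers carry pCR8-type names, which suggests but does not establish a pCR8-derived backbone.

The insert is a synthetic, pre-assembled trimer of TALE repeats carrying the repeat-variable diresidues NG, NI and HD, also labelled X2_TAC. Under the standard TALE code these RVDs recognise T, A and C respectively, so this module specifies the trinucleotide TAC. The plasmid is designated to supply RVD positions 4 to 6 of the final repeat array, meaning it is one member of a set covering the possible triplets at that position. The trimer was cloned into the backbone through BsaI sites that were destroyed in the process, consistent with Golden Gate-style construction using type IIS enzymes. No promoter or expression elements are recorded, which fits its role as a parts donor rather than an expression vector.

In use, the plasmid is chosen when the target DNA sequence reads TAC at positions 4 to 6, and is combined with the corresponding modules for the other positions and a receiver vector to generate a complete custom TALE array in a single reaction.
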