>Addgene plasmid #63332 | pFusX2-50 | depositor partial sequence | sequence record 105182 | pFusX2_TAC
AGTCTTAAGCGTCTCCCTGACCCCGGACCAAGTGGTGGCTATCGCCAGCAACGGTGGCGGCAAGCAAGCG
CTCGAAACGGTGCAGCGGCTGTTGCCGGTGCTGTGCCAGGACCATGGCCTGACCCCGGACCAAGTGGTGG
CTATCGCCAGCAACATTGGCGGCAAGCAAGCGCTCGAAACGGTGCAGCGGCTGTTGCCGGTGCTGTGCCA
GGACCATGGCCTGACTCCGGACCAAGTGGTGGCTATCGCCAGCCACGATGGCGGCAAGCAAGCGCTCGAA
ACGGTGCAGCGGCTGTTGCCGGTGCTGTGCCAGGACCATGGCGAGACGTC
