>Addgene plasmid #63332 | pFusX2-50 | depositor partial sequence | sequence record 105183 | FusX2
CGTCTCCCTGACCCCGGACCAAGTGGTGGCTATCGAGACCGGCGCCGCTACGGGCGCGTCCCATTCGCCA
TTCAGGCTGCGCAACTGTTGGGAAGGGCGATCGGTGCGGGCTCTTCGCTATTACGCCAGCTGGCGAAAGG
GGGATGTGCTGCAAGGCGATTAAGTTGGGAACGCCAGGGTTTTCCCAGTCACGACGTTGTAAAACGACGG
CCAGTGAGCGCGCGTAATCGACTCACTATAGGGCGAATTGGGTACCGGGCCCCCCCTCGAGGTCCTCCAG
CTTTTGTTCCCTTTAGTGAGGGTTAATTGCGCGCTTGGCGTAATCATGGTCATAGCTGTTTCCTGTGTGA
AATTGTTATCCGCTCACAATTCCACACAACATACGAGCCGGAAGCATAAAGTGTAAAGCCTGGGGTGCCT
AATGAGTGAGCTAACTCACATTAATTGCGTTGCGCTCACTGCCCGCTTTCCACCGGTGGTCTCTGGCGGC
AAGCAAGCGCTCGAAACGGTGCAGCGGCTGTTGCCGGTGCTGTGCCAGGACCATGGCGAGACGTCTAGAC
CAGCCAGGACAGAAATGCCTCGACTTCGCTGCTACCCAAGGTTGCCGGGTGACGCACACCGTGGAAACGG
ATGAAGGCACGAACCCAGTGGACATAAGCCTGTTCGGTTCGTAAGCTGTAATGCAAGTAGCGTATGCGCT
CACGCAACTGGTCCAGAACCTTGACCGAACGCAGCGGTGGTAACGGCGCAGTGGCGGTTTTCATGGCTTG
TTATGACTGTTTTTTTGGGGTACAGTCTATGCCTCGGGCATCCAAGCAGCAAGCGCGTTACGCCGTGGGT
CGATGTTTGATGTTATGGAGCAGCAACGATGTTACGCAGCAGGGCAGTCGCCCTAAAACAAAGTTAAACA
TTATGAGGGAAGCGGTGATCGCCGAAGTATCGACTCAACTATCAGAGGTAGTTGGCGTCATCGAGCGCCA
TCTCGAACCGACGTTGCTGGCCGTACATTTGTACGGCTCCGCAGTGGATGGCGGCCTGAAGCCACACAGT
GATATTGATTTGCTGGTTACGGTGACCGTAAGGCTTGATGAAACAACGCGGCGAGCTTTGATCAACGACC
TTTTGGAAACTTCGGCTTCCCCTGGAGAGAGCGAGATTCTCCGCGCTGTAGAAGTCACCATTGTTGTGCA
CGACGACATCATTCCGTGGCGTTATCCAGCTAAGCGCGAACTGCAATTTGGAGAATGGCAGCGCAATGAC
ATTCTTGCAGGTATCTTCGAGCCAGCCACGATCGACATTGATCTGGCTATCTTGCTGACAAAAGCAAGAG
AACATAGCGTTGCCTTGGTAGGTCCAGCGGCGGAGGAACTCTTTGATCCGGTTCCTGAACAGGATCTATT
TGAGGCGCTAAATGAAACCTTAACGCTATGGAACTCGCCGCCCGACTGGGCTGGCGATGAGCGAAATGTA
GTGCTTACGTTGTCCCGCATTTGGTACAGCGCAGTAACCGGCAAAATCGCGCCGAAGGATGTCGCTGCCG
ACTGGGCAATGGAGCGCCTGCCGGCCCAGTATCAGCCCGTCATACTTGAAGCTAGACAGGCTTATCTTGG
ACAAGAAGAAGATCGCTTGGCCTCGCGCGCAGATCAGTTGGAAGAATTTGTCCACTACGTGAAAGGCGAG
ATCACCAAGGTAGTCGGCAAATAACCCTCGAGCCACCCATGACCAAAATCCCTTAACGTGAGTTACGCGT
CGTTCCACTGAGCGTCAGACCCCGTAGAAAAGATCAAAGGATCTTCTTGAGATCCTTTTTTTCTGCGCGT
AATCTGCTGCTTGCAAACAAAAAAACCACCGCTACCAGCGGTGGTTTGTTTGCCGGATCAAGAGCTACCA
ACTCTTTTTCCGAAGGTAACTGGCTTCAGCAGAGCGCAGATACCAAATACTGTCCTTCTAGTGTAGCCGT
AGTTAGGCCACCACTTCAAGAACTCTGTAGCACCGCCTACATACCTCGCTCTGCTAATCCTGTTACCAGT
GGCTGCTGCCAGTGGCGATAAGTCGTGTCTTACCGGGTTGGACTCAAGACGATAGTTACCGGATAAGGCG
CAGCGGTCGGGCTGAACGGGGGGTTCGTGCACACAGCCCAGCTTGGAGCGAACGACCTACACCGAACTGA
GATACCTACAGCGTGAGCATTGAGAAAGCGCCACGCTTCCCGAAGGGAGAAAGGCGGACAGGTATCCGGT
AAGCGGCAGGGTCGGAACAGGAGAGCGCACGAGGGAGCTTCCAGGGGGAAACGCCTGGTATCTTTATAGT
CCTGTCGGGTTTCGCCACCTCTGACTTGAGCGTCGATTTTTGTGATGCTCGTCAGGGGGGCGGAGCCTAT
GGAAAAACGCCAGCAACGCGGCCTTTTTACGGTTCCTGGCCTTTTGCTGGCCTTTTGCTCACATGTTCTT
TCCTGCGTTATCCCCTGATTCTGTGGATAACCGTATTACCGCCTTTGAGTGAGCTGATACCGCTCGCCGC
AGCCGAACGACCGAGCGCAGCGAGTCAGTGAGCGAGGAAGCGGAAGAGCGCCCAATACGCAAACCGCCTC
TCCCCGCGCGTTGGCCGATTCATTAATGCAGCTGGCACGACAGGTTTCCCGACTGGAAAGCGGGCAGTGA
GCGCAACGCAATTAATACGCGTACCGCTAGCCAGGAAGAGTTTGTAGAAACGCAAAAAGGCCATCCGTCA
GGATGGCCTTCTGCTTAGTTTGATGCCTGGCAGTTTATGGCGGGCGTCCTGCCCGCCACCCTCCGGGCCG
TTGCTTCACAACGTTCAAATCCGCTCCCGGCGGATTTGTCCTACTCAGGAGAGCGTTCACCGACAAACAA
CAGATAAAACGAAAGGCCCAGTCTTCCGACTGAGCCTTTCGTTTTATTTGATGCCTGGCAGTTCCCTACT
CTCGCGTTAACGCTAGCATGGATGTTTTCCCAGTCACGACGTTGTAAAACGACGGCCAGTCTTAAG
