>Addgene plasmid #63332 | pFusX2-50 | addgene partial sequence | sequence record 115391 | pCR8_R1 5'-cgaaccgaacaggcttatgt-3'
GTGCGTCACCCGGCAACCTTGGGTAGCAGCGAAGTCGAGGCATTTCTGTCCTGGCTGGTCTAGACGTCTC
GCCATGGTCCTGGCACAGCACCGGCAACAGCCGCTGCACCGTTTCGAGCGCTTGCTTGCCGCCATCGTGG
CTGGCGATAGCCACCACTTGGTCCGGAGTCAGGCCATGGTCCTGGCACAGCACCGGCAACAGCCGCTGCA
CCGTTTCGAGCGCTTGCTTGCCGCCAATGTTGCTGGCGATAGCCACCACTTGGTCCGGGGTCAGGCCATG
GTCCTGGCACAGCACCGGCAACAGCCGCTGCACCGTTTCGAGCGCTTGCTTGCCGCCACCGTTGCTGGCG
ATAGCCACCACTTGGTCCGGGGTCAGGGAGACGCTTAAGACTGGCCGTCGTTTTACAACGTCGTGACTGG
GAAAACATCCATGCTAGCGTTAACGCGAGAGTAGGGAACTGCCAGGCATCAAATAAAACGAAAGGCTCAG
TCGGAAGACTGGGCCTTTCGTTTTATCTGTTGTTTGTCGGTGAACGCTCTCCTGAGTAGGACAAATCCGC
CGGGAGCGGATTTGAACGTTGTGAAGCAACGGCCCGGAGGGTGGCGGGCAGGACGCCCGCCATAAACTGC
CAGGCATCAAACTAAGCAGAAGGCCATCCTGACGGATGGCCTTTTTGCGTTTCTACAAACTCTTCCTGGC
TAGCGGTACGCGTATTAATTGCGTT
